Addgene plasmid #166511: pGEX-6P-1 Caenorhabditis elegans CNNM4 CBS-pair domain
Purpose: Express pGEX-6P-1 Caenorhabditis elegans CNNM4 CBS-pair domain
Depositing lab: Kalle Gehring. Depositing organization: McGill University. Publication: Burst kinetics and CNNM binding are evolutionarily conserved properties of phosphatases of regenerating liver. Fakih R, Goldstein RH, Kozlov G, Gehring K. J Biol Chem. 2023 Apr;299(4):103055. doi: 10.1016/j.jbc.2023.103055. Epub 2023 Feb 22. PubMed 36822330.
Backbone
  Vector backbone: pGEX-6P-1
  Backbone manufacturer: Amersham-Pharmacia
  Backbone size w/o insert (bp): 4984
  Total vector size (bp): 5455
  Vector type: Bacterial Expression
Growth in bacteria
  Bacterial resistance: Ampicillin, 100 μg/mL
  Growth temperature: 37°C
  Growth strain: DH5alpha
  Copy number: High Copy
Gene/Insert
  Gene/Insert name: Caenorhabditis elegans CNNM4 CBS-pair domain
  Species: C. elegans (nematode)
  Insert size (bp): 471
  Promoter: Tac, LacI, Amp
  Tag / fusion protein: GST (N terminal on backbone)
  Cloning method: Restriction Enzyme; 5′ cloning site BamHI (not destroyed); 3′ cloning site XhoI (not destroyed)
  Sequencing primers: 5′ pGEX Fwd; 3′ pGEX Rev
Terms and licenses: Academic/Nonprofit Terms; Industry Terms: Not Available to Industry
How to cite: pGEX-6P-1 Caenorhabditis elegans CNNM4 CBS-pair domain was a gift from Kalle Gehring (Addgene plasmid # 166511 ; http://n2t.net/addgene:166511 ; RRID:Addgene_166511)
