[The description below was written by a language model from this plasmid's Addgene catalogue record and pLannotate feature annotations shown in this document.]
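Description:
pGEX-6P-1 Caenorhabditis elegans CNNM4 CBS-pair domain is a bacterial expression plasmid built on the commercial pGEX-6P-1 backbone, designed to produce a fragment of a nematode magnesium-homeostasis protein as a glutathione S-transferase fusion in E. coli. The plasmid replicates from a high-copy ColE1/pMB1-type origin and is selected with ampicillin through the β-lactamase gene driven by its own bla promoter. Short remnants of pBR322-derived sequence (rop and bom fragments) and a lac promoter/lacZα segment downstream of lacI are annotated as well; these are backbone leftovers rather than functional parts of the expression unit.

The expression cassette begins with the strong hybrid tac promoter followed by a lac operator, which places transcription under control of the lac repressor. That repressor is supplied from the plasmid itself by lacI under the up-mutated lacIq promoter, so expression stays low until it is induced with IPTG. Downstream lies the Schistosoma japonicum GST coding sequence, and in frame after it, cloned between BamHI and XhoI sites that were both retained, is a roughly 470 bp insert matching a fragment of C. elegans cnnm-4, corresponding to the CBS-pair domain of this probable metal transporter. The N-terminal GST tag allows affinity purification on glutathione resin. The pGEX-6P series normally carries a protease cleavage site between GST and the insert for tag removal, although this site is not annotated in the feature table. The associated publication concerns conserved binding between CNNM proteins and phosphatases of regenerating liver, which is consistent with using this construct to make recombinant domain for biochemical and binding studies.
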