Features (pLannotate 1.2.2; 17 found; start..end, strand, type, name):
      6..107     -  CDS            yciV (fragment): RNAAM_ECOLI - Also known as trpH From Escherichia coli (strain K12).
    183..211     +  promoter       tac promoter: strong E. coli promoter; hybrid between the trp and lac UV5 promoters
    219..235     +  protein_bind   lac operator: The lac repressor binds to the lac operator to inhibit transcription in E. coli. This inhibition can be relieved by adding lactose or isopropyl-β-D-thiogalactopyranoside (IPTG). lac repressor encoded by lacI
    258..911     +  CDS            GST26_SCHJA: Experimental evidence at protein level: Swiss-Prot protein existence level 1. GST isoenzymes appear to play a central role in the parasite detoxification system. Other functions are also suspected including a role in increasing the solubility of haematin in the parasite gut. From Schistosoma japonicum (Blood fluke).
    951..1436    +  CDS            cnnm-4 (fragment): CNNM4_CAEEL - Protein inferred from homology: Swiss-Prot protein existence level 3. Probable metal transporter. Probably acts redundantly with the other metal transport proteins cnnm-1, cnnm-2, cnnm-3 and cnnm-5 to regulate Mg(2+) homeostasis. From Caenorhabditis elegans.
   1472..1511    +  CDS            rop (fragment): Rop protein, which maintains plasmids at low copy number; rop
   1613..1653    +  misc_feature   bom (fragment): basis of mobility region from pBR322
   1758..1862    +  promoter       AmpR promoter: bla
   1863..2723    +  CDS            AmpR: β-lactamase; bla; confers resistance to ampicillin, carbenicillin, and related antibiotics
   2894..3482    +  rep_origin     ori: high-copy-number ColE1/pMB1/pBR322/pUC origin of replication
   3668..3719    -  misc_feature   bom (fragment): basis of mobility region from pBR322
   3726..3803    +  promoter       lacIq promoter: lacI (mutant); In the lacIq allele, a single base change in the promoter boosts expression of the lacI gene about 10-fold.
   3804..4886    +  CDS            lacI: lac repressor; lacI; The lac repressor binds to the lac operator to inhibit transcription in E. coli. This inhibition can be relieved by adding lactose or isopropyl-β-D-thiogalactopyranoside (IPTG).
   4899..4920    +  protein_bind   CAP binding site: CAP binding activates transcription in the presence of cAMP. E. coli catabolite activator protein
   4935..4965    +  promoter       lac promoter: promoter for the E. coli lac operon
   4973..4989    +  protein_bind   lac operator: The lac repressor binds to the lac operator to inhibit transcription in E. coli. This inhibition can be relieved by adding lactose or isopropyl-β-D-thiogalactopyranoside (IPTG). lac repressor encoded by lacI
   5009..5182    +  CDS            lacZα: LacZα fragment of β-galactosidase; lacZ fragment
>Addgene plasmid #166511 | pGEX-6P-1 Caenorhabditis elegans CNNM4 CBS-pair domain | addgene full sequence | sequence record 329464 | Addgene NGS Result
ACGTTATCGACTGCACGGTGCACCAATGCTTCTGGCGTCAGGCAGCCATCGGAAGCTGTGGTATGGCTGT
GCAGGTCGTAAATCACTGCATAATTCGTGTCGCTCAAGGCGCACTCCCGTTCTGGATAATGTTTTTTGCG
CCGACATCATAACGGTTCTGGCAAATATTCTGAAATGAGCTGTTGACAATTAATCATCGGCTCGTATAAT
GTGTGGAATTGTGAGCGGATAACAATTTCACACAGGAAACAGTATTCATGTCCCCTATACTAGGTTATTG
GAAAATTAAGGGCCTTGTGCAACCCACTCGACTTCTTTTGGAATATCTTGAAGAAAAATATGAAGAGCAT
TTGTATGAGCGCGATGAAGGTGATAAATGGCGAAACAAAAAGTTTGAATTGGGTTTGGAGTTTCCCAATC
TTCCTTATTATATTGATGGTGATGTTAAATTAACACAGTCTATGGCCATCATACGTTATATAGCTGACAA
GCACAACATGTTGGGTGGTTGTCCAAAAGAGCGTGCAGAGATTTCAATGCTTGAAGGAGCGGTTTTGGAT
ATTAGATACGGTGTTTCGAGAATTGCATATAGTAAAGACTTTGAAACTCTCAAAGTTGATTTTCTTAGCA
AGCTACCTGAAATGCTGAAAATGTTCGAAGATCGTTTATGTCATAAAACATATTTAAATGGTGATCATGT
AACCCATCCTGACTTCATGTTGTATGACGCTCTTGATGTTGTTTTATACATGGACCCAATGTGCCTGGAT
GCGTTCCCAAAATTAGTTTGTTTTAAAAAACGTATTGAAGCTATCCCACAAATTGATAAGTACTTGAAAT
CCAGCAAGTATATAGCATGGCCTTTGCAGGGCTGGCAAGCCACGTTTGGTGGTGGCGACCATCCTCCAAA
ATCGGATCTGGAAGTTCTGTTCCAGGGGCCCCTGGGATCCTCCGTTGTTAAGAAAACCATCAAACTGCGT
GAAAAACTGGCGTCTGACGTTATGACCGAAATCGACAAAGTTGGTATGTACTCTGAACACCAGCAGGTTA
CCCACTCCTTCCTGCTGGACGCGTACGAACAGGGCCACTCTCGTCTGCCGGTTTACGAAGGTGAAACCCG
TAACAAAATCCGTGGCGTTCTGAACATCACCGACATGATGCTGCTGATGGACGACGAAGGTCGTGGCTCT
GACACCGACCTGACCCTGGGTACTATGCTGTCCGTTCTGGAAAAACGTCGTAAACACTGCTTCGTTCTGG
ACACCATGCCGGTTGAACACTTCATGTCTGAACTGCAGCAGGGTTGCCCGATGGCGATCGTTGTTCGTTA
CAAAGAAGTTGACTCTGAAGAAGATGGCACCGAAATCTACGAAGTTTGCGGCATCGTTACCCTGGAAGAT
TGCATCGAAGAAATCCTGGGTGAAATCTTCGACGAATAACTCGAGCGGCCGCATCGTGACTGACTGACGA
TCTGCCTCGCGCGTTTCGGTGATGACGGTGAAAACCTCTGACACATGCAGCTCCCGGAGACGGTCACAGC
TTGTCTGTAAGCGGATGCCGGGAGCAGACAAGCCCGTCAGGGCGCGTCAGCGGGTGTTGGCGGGTGTCGG
GGCGCAGCCATGACCCAGTCACGTAGCGATAGCGGAGTGTATAATTCTTGAAGACGAAAGGGCCTCGTGA
TACGCCTATTTTTATAGGTTAATGTCATGATAATAATGGTTTCTTAGACGTCAGGTGGCACTTTTCGGGG
AAATGTGCGCGGAACCCCTATTTGTTTATTTTTCTAAATACATTCAAATATGTATCCGCTCATGAGACAA
TAACCCTGATAAATGCTTCAATAATATTGAAAAAGGAAGAGTATGAGTATTCAACATTTCCGTGTCGCCC
TTATTCCCTTTTTTGCGGCATTTTGCCTTCCTGTTTTTGCTCACCCAGAAACGCTGGTGAAAGTAAAAGA
TGCTGAAGATCAGTTGGGTGCACGAGTGGGTTACATCGAACTGGATCTCAACAGCGGTAAGATCCTTGAG
AGTTTTCGCCCCGAAGAACGTTTTCCAATGATGAGCACTTTTAAAGTTCTGCTATGTGGCGCGGTATTAT
CCCGTGTTGACGCCGGGCAAGAGCAACTCGGTCGCCGCATACACTATTCTCAGAATGACTTGGTTGAGTA
CTCACCAGTCACAGAAAAGCATCTTACGGATGGCATGACAGTAAGAGAATTATGCAGTGCTGCCATAACC
ATGAGTGATAACACTGCGGCCAACTTACTTCTGACAACGATCGGAGGACCGAAGGAGCTAACCGCTTTTT
TGCACAACATGGGGGATCATGTAACTCGCCTTGATCGTTGGGAACCGGAGCTGAATGAAGCCATACCAAA
CGACGAGCGTGACACCACGATGCCTGCAGCAATGGCAACAACGTTGCGCAAACTATTAACTGGCGAACTA
CTTACTCTAGCTTCCCGGCAACAATTAATAGACTGGATGGAGGCGGATAAAGTTGCAGGACCACTTCTGC
GCTCGGCCCTTCCGGCTGGCTGGTTTATTGCTGATAAATCTGGAGCCGGTGAGCGTGGGTCTCGCGGTAT
CATTGCAGCACTGGGGCCAGATGGTAAGCCCTCCCGTATCGTAGTTATCTACACGACGGGGAGTCAGGCA
ACTATGGATGAACGAAATAGACAGATCGCTGAGATAGGTGCCTCACTGATTAAGCATTGGTAACTGTCAG
ACCAAGTTTACTCATATATACTTTAGATTGATTTAAAACTTCATTTTTAATTTAAAAGGATCTAGGTGAA
GATCCTTTTTGATAATCTCATGACCAAAATCCCTTAACGTGAGTTTTCGTTCCACTGAGCGTCAGACCCC
GTAGAAAAGATCAAAGGATCTTCTTGAGATCCTTTTTTTCTGCGCGTAATCTGCTGCTTGCAAACAAAAA
AACCACCGCTACCAGCGGTGGTTTGTTTGCCGGATCAAGAGCTACCAACTCTTTTTCCGAAGGTAACTGG
CTTCAGCAGAGCGCAGATACCAAATACTGTCCTTCTAGTGTAGCCGTAGTTAGGCCACCACTTCAAGAAC
TCTGTAGCACCGCCTACATACCTCGCTCTGCTAATCCTGTTACCAGTGGCTGCTGCCAGTGGCGATAAGT
CGTGTCTTACCGGGTTGGACTCAAGACGATAGTTACCGGATAAGGCGCAGCGGTCGGGCTGAACGGGGGG
TTCGTGCACACAGCCCAGCTTGGAGCGAACGACCTACACCGAACTGAGATACCTACAGCGTGAGCTATGA
GAAAGCGCCACGCTTCCCGAAGGGAGAAAGGCGGACAGGTATCCGGTAAGCGGCAGGGTCGGAACAGGAG
AGCGCACGAGGGAGCTTCCAGGGGGAAACGCCTGGTATCTTTATAGTCCTGTCGGGTTTCGCCACCTCTG
ACTTGAGCGTCGATTTTTGTGATGCTCGTCAGGGGGGCGGAGCCTATGGAAAAACGCCAGCAACGCGGCC
TTTTTACGGTTCCTGGCCTTTTGCTGGCCTTTTGCTCACATGTTCTTTCCTGCGTTATCCCCTGATTCTG
TGGATAACCGTATTACCGCCTTTGAGTGAGCTGATACCGCTCGCCGCAGCCGAACGACCGAGCGCAGCGA
GTCAGTGAGCGAGGAAGCGGAAGAGCGCCTGATGCGGTATTTTCTCCTTACGCATCTGTGCGGTATTTCA
CACCGCATAAATTCCGACACCATCGAATGGTGCAAAACCTTTCGCGGTATGGCATGATAGCGCCCGGAAG
AGAGTCAATTCAGGGTGGTGAATGTGAAACCAGTAACGTTATACGATGTCGCAGAGTATGCCGGTGTCTC
TTATCAGACCGTTTCCCGCGTGGTGAACCAGGCCAGCCACGTTTCTGCGAAAACGCGGGAAAAAGTGGAA
GCGGCGATGGCGGAGCTGAATTACATTCCCAACCGCGTGGCACAACAACTGGCGGGCAAACAGTCGTTGC
TGATTGGCGTTGCCACCTCCAGTCTGGCCCTGCACGCGCCGTCGCAAATTGTCGCGGCGATTAAATCTCG
CGCCGATCAACTGGGTGCCAGCGTGGTGGTGTCGATGGTAGAACGAAGCGGCGTCGAAGCCTGTAAAGCG
GCGGTGCACAATCTTCTCGCGCAACGCGTCAGTGGGCTGATCATTAACTATCCGCTGGATGACCAGGATG
CCATTGCTGTGGAAGCTGCCTGCACTAATGTTCCGGCGTTATTTCTTGATGTCTCTGACCAGACACCCAT
CAACAGTATTATTTTCTCCCATGAAGACGGTACGCGACTGGGCGTGGAGCATCTGGTCGCATTGGGTCAC
CAGCAAATCGCGCTGTTAGCGGGCCCATTAAGTTCTGTCTCGGCGCGTCTGCGTCTGGCTGGCTGGCATA
AATATCTCACTCGCAATCAAATTCAGCCGATAGCGGAACGGGAAGGCGACTGGAGTGCCATGTCCGGTTT
TCAACAAACCATGCAAATGCTGAATGAGGGCATCGTTCCCACTGCGATGCTGGTTGCCAACGATCAGATG
GCGCTGGGCGCAATGCGCGCCATTACCGAGTCCGGGCTGCGCGTTGGTGCGGATATCTCGGTAGTGGGAT
ACGACGATACCGAAGACAGCTCATGTTATATCCCGCCGTTAACCACCATCAAACAGGATTTTCGCCTGCT
GGGGCAAACCAGCGTGGACCGCTTGCTGCAACTCTCTCAGGGCCAGGCGGTGAAGGGCAATCAGCTGTTG
CCCGTCTCACTGGTGAAAAGAAAAACCACCCTGGCGCCCAATACGCAAACCGCCTCTCCCCGCGCGTTGG
CCGATTCATTAATGCAGCTGGCACGACAGGTTTCCCGACTGGAAAGCGGGCAGTGAGCGCAACGCAATTA
ATGTGAGTTAGCTCACTCATTAGGCACCCCAGGCTTTACACTTTATGCTTCCGGCTCGTATGTTGTGTGG
AATTGTGAGCGGATAACAATTTCACACAGGAAACAGCTATGACCATGATTACGGATTCACTGGCCGTCGT
TTTACAACGTCGTGACTGGGAAAACCCTGGCGTTACCCAACTTAATCGCCTTGCAGCACATCCCCCTTTC
GCCAGCTGGCGTAATAGCGAAGAGGCCCGCACCGATCGCCCTTCCCAACAGTTGCGCAGCCTGAATGGCG
AATGGCGCTTTGCCTGGTTTCCGGCACCAGAAGCGGTGCCGGAAAGCTGGCTGGAGTGCGATCTTCCTGA
GGCCGATACTGTCGTCGTCCCCTCAAACTGGCAGATGCACGGTTACGATGCGCCCATCTACACCAACGTA
ACCTATCCCATTACGGTCAATCCGCCGTTTGTTCCCACGGAGAATCCGACGGGTTGTTACTCGCTCACAT
TTAATGTTGATGAAAGCTGGCTACAGGAAGGCCAGACGCGAATTATTTTTGATGGCGTTGGAATT
